Addgene plasmid #202494: pJPT003-PM-HaloTag-1x FLAG
Purpose: Express "PM" HaloTag
Depositing lab: Neha Kamat. Depositing organization: Northwestern University. Publication: Enhancing extracellular vesicle cargo loading and functional delivery by engineering protein-lipid interactions. Peruzzi JA, Gunnels TF, Edelstein HI, Lu P, Baker D, Leonard JN, Kamat NP. Nat Commun. 2024 Jul 4;15(1):5618. doi: 10.1038/s41467-024-49678-z. PubMed 38965227.
Backbone
  Vector backbone: pTwist CMV Puro
  Backbone manufacturer: Twist
  Vector type: Mammalian Expression
Growth in bacteria
  Bacterial resistance: Ampicillin, 100 μg/mL
  Growth temperature: 37°C
  Growth strain: DH5alpha
  Copy number: High Copy
Gene/Insert
  Gene/Insert name: HaloTag
  Species: H. sapiens (human)
  Promoter: CMV
  Tag / fusion protein: Palmitoylation-Myristoylation Site (N terminal on insert); 1x FLAG (C terminal on insert)
  Cloning method: Restriction Enzyme; 5′ cloning site Unknown (unknown if destroyed)
Terms and licenses: Academic/Nonprofit Terms; Industry Terms: Not Available to Industry
Depositor comments: Please visit https://doi.org/10.1101/2023.04.29.538810 for bioRxiv preprint.
How to cite: pJPT003-PM-HaloTag-1x FLAG was a gift from Neha Kamat (Addgene plasmid # 202494 ; http://n2t.net/addgene:202494 ; RRID:Addgene_202494)
