[The description below was written by a language model from this plasmid's Addgene catalogue record and pLannotate feature annotations shown in this document.]
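Description:
pJPT003-PM-HaloTag-1x FLAG is a 7.1 kb mammalian expression plasmid built on the commercial pTwist CMV Puro backbone. It is maintained in E. coli as a high-copy plasmid through a ColE1/pUC-type origin and selected with ampicillin via a full-length β-lactamase gene. For selection in mammalian cells, the backbone carries a separate cassette in which the human ubiquitin C promoter drives puromycin N-acetyltransferase, followed by a synthetic poly(A) signal. The annotation also shows 5′ and 3′ β-globin insulator elements, along with T7 and rrnG terminators. These lie on either side of the expression region and probably help shield it from transcriptional read-through and neighbouring regulatory influences.

The payload is HaloTag, a modified bacterial dehalogenase that forms a covalent bond with chloroalkane ligands, which allows labelling with fluorescent or affinity probes. The catalogue lists the species as human, although the feature annotation describes the protein as bacterial in origin. Expression is driven by the CMV immediate-early enhancer and promoter, and transcripts end at an SV40 polyadenylation signal. According to the record, the coding sequence has an N-terminal palmitoylation-myristoylation ("PM") site and a C-terminal single FLAG epitope. Neither was annotated individually in the feature table, though there is unannotated sequence on both sides of the HaloTag CDS. Lipidation motifs of this kind generally anchor a protein to the inner leaflet of cell membranes, while the FLAG tag permits antibody detection or capture. The stated purpose is simply to express "PM" HaloTag. The associated publication concerns engineering protein-lipid interactions to improve cargo loading into extracellular vesicles, which suggests this construct serves as a lipid-anchored model cargo.
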