Features (pLannotate 1.2.2; 19 found; start..end, strand, type, name):
    145..1029    +  CDS            HaloTag®: modified bacterial dehalogenase that forms covalent bonds with chloroalkane derivatives
   1115..1236    -  polyA_signal   SV40 poly(A) signal: SV40 polyadenylation signal
   1259..1328    -  CDS            large T antigen (fragment): large T antigen from SV40 (simian virus 40)
   1351..1397    +  terminator     T7 terminator: transcription terminator for bacteriophage T7 RNA polymerase
   1427..1563    +  terminator     rrnG terminator: transcription terminator from the E. coli ribosomal RNA rrnG operon (Albrechtsen et al., 1991)
   1608..1679    +  misc_feature   3' β-globin insulator: insulator downstream of the human β-globin locus (Farrell et al., 2002)
   1905..2493    -  rep_origin     ori: high-copy-number ColE1/pMB1/pBR322/pUC origin of replication
   2665..2729    -  CDS            bla(M) (fragment): β-lactamase lacking the signal sequence; bla(M); allows cytosolic expression of β-lactamase
   2993..4202    +  promoter       UbC promoter: human ubiquitin C promoter
   4206..4803    +  CDS            PuroR (fragment): puromycin N-acetyltransferase; pac from Streptomyces; confers resistance to puromycin
   4832..4880    +  polyA_signal   poly(A) signal: synthetic polyadenylation signal
   5146..6006    +  CDS            AmpR: β-lactamase; bla; confers resistance to ampicillin, carbenicillin, and related antibiotics
   6019..6155    +  terminator     rrnG terminator: transcription terminator from the E. coli ribosomal RNA rrnG operon (Albrechtsen et al., 1991)
   6307..6378    +  misc_feature   5' β-globin insulator: insulator upstream of the human β-globin locus (Farrell et al., 2002)
   6383..6429    -  terminator     T7 terminator: transcription terminator for bacteriophage T7 RNA polymerase
   6447..6495    -  polyA_signal   poly(A) signal: synthetic polyadenylation signal
   6576..6879    +  enhancer       CMV enhancer: human cytomegalovirus immediate early enhancer
   6952..6969    -  promoter       CMV promoter (fragment): human cytomegalovirus (CMV) immediate early promoter
   7032..7083    +  promoter       CMVd2 promoter: truncated human cytomegalovirus (CMV) immediate early promoter that yields moderately reduced expression relative to the full-length promoter
>Addgene plasmid #202494 | pJPT003-PM-HaloTag-1x FLAG | addgene full sequence | sequence record 398277 | Addgene NGS Result
GACACACCCGCCAGCGGCCGCGCCACCATGGGCTGCATCAAGAGCAAGCGGAAGGACAAGGACCTGGAAC
TGAAGCTGCGGATCCTGCAGAGCACCGTGCCTAGAGCTAGAGATCCTCCAGTGGCCACAGAATTCGGCGG
CTCCGAAATCGGTACTGGCTTTCCATTCGACCCCCATTATGTGGAAGTCCTGGGCGAGCGCATGCACTAC
GTCGATGTTGGTCCGCGCGATGGCACCCCTGTGCTGTTCCTGCACGGTAACCCGACCTCCTCCTACGTGT
GGCGCAACATCATCCCGCATGTTGCACCGACCCATCGCTGCATTGCTCCAGACCTGATCGGTATGGGCAA
ATCCGACAAACCAGACCTGGGTTATTTCTTCGACGACCACGTCCGCTTCATGGATGCCTTCATCGAAGCC
CTGGGTCTGGAAGAGGTCGTCCTGGTCATTCACGACTGGGGCTCCGCTCTGGGTTTCCACTGGGCCAAGC
GCAATCCAGAGCGCGTCAAAGGTATTGCATTTATGGAGTTCATCCGCCCTATCCCGACCTGGGACGAATG
GCCAGAATTTGCCCGCGAGACCTTCCAGGCCTTCCGCACCACCGACGTCGGCCGCAAGCTGATCATCGAT
CAGAACGTTTTTATCGAGGGTACGCTGCCGATGGGTGTCGTCCGCCCGCTGACTGAAGTCGAGATGGACC
ATTACCGCGAGCCGTTCCTGAATCCTGTTGACCGCGAGCCACTGTGGCGCTTCCCAAACGAGCTGCCAAT
CGCCGGTGAGCCAGCGAACATCGTCGCGCTGGTCGAAGAATACATGGACTGGCTGCACCAGTCCCCTGTC
CCGAAGCTGCTGTTCTGGGGCACCCCAGGCGTTCTGATCCCACCGGCCGAAGCCGCTCGCCTGGCCAAAA
GCCTGCCTAACTGCAAGGCTGTGGACATCGGCCCGGGTCTGAATCTGCTGCAAGAAGACAACCCGGACCT
GATCGGCAGCGAGATCGCGCGCTGGCTGTCTACTCTGGAGATTTCCGGCTCCGGATCCGACTACAAGGAC
GATGACGACAAGTGAGCTAGCTTGACTGACTGAGATACAGCGTACCTTCAGCTCACAGACATGATAAGAT
ACATTGATGAGTTTGGACAAACCACAACTAGAATGCAGTGAAAAAAATGCTTTATTTGTGAAATTTGTGA
TGCTATTGCTTTATTTGTAACCATTATAAGCTGCAATAAACAAGTTAACAACAACAATTGCATTCATTTT
ATGTTTCAGGTTCAGGGGGAGGTGTGGGAGGTTTTTTAAAGCAAGTAAAACCTCTACAAATGTGGTATTG
GCCCATCTCTATCGGTATCGTAGCATAACCCCTTGGGGCCTCTAAACGGGTCTTGAGGGGTTTTTTGTGC
CCCTCGGGCCGGATTGCTATCTACCGGCATTGGCGCAGAAAAAAATGCCTGATGCGACGCTGCGCGTCTT
ATACTCCCACATATGCCAGATTCAGCAACGGATACGGCTTCCCCAACTTGCCCACTTCCATACGTGTCCT
CCTTACCAGAAATTTATCCTTAAGGTCGTCAGCTATCCTGCAGGCGATCTCTCGATTTCGATCAAGACAT
TCCTTTAATGGTCTTTTCTGGACACCACTAGGGGTCAGAAGTAGTTCATCAAACTTTCTTCCCTCCCTAA
TCTCATTGGTTACCTTGGGCTATCGAAACTTAATTAACCAGTCAAGTCAGCTACTTGGCGAGATCGACTT
GTCTGGGTTTCGACTACGCTCAGAATTGCGTCAGTCAAGTTCGATCTGGTCCTTGCTATTGCACCCGTTC
TCCGATTACGAGTTTCATTTAAATCATGTGAGCAAAAGGCCAGCAAAAGGCCAGGAACCGTAAAAAGGCC
GCGTTGCTGGCGTTTTTCCATAGGCTCCGCCCCCCTGACGAGCATCACAAAAATCGACGCTCAAGTCAGA
GGTGGCGAAACCCGACAGGACTATAAAGATACCAGGCGTTTCCCCCTGGAAGCTCCCTCGTGCGCTCTCC
TGTTCCGACCCTGCCGCTTACCGGATACCTGTCCGCCTTTCTCCCTTCGGGAAGCGTGGCGCTTTCTCAT
AGCTCACGCTGTAGGTATCTCAGTTCGGTGTAGGTCGTTCGCTCCAAGCTGGGCTGTGTGCACGAACCCC
CCGTTCAGCCCGACCGCTGCGCCTTATCCGGTAACTATCGTCTTGAGTCCAACCCGGTAAGACACGACTT
ATCGCCACTGGCAGCAGCCACTGGTAACAGGATTAGCAGAGCGAGGTATGTAGGCGGTGCTACAGAGTTC
TTGAAGTGGTGGCCTAACTACGGCTACACTAGAAGAACAGTATTTGGTATCTGCGCTCTGCTGAAGCCAG
TTACCTTCGGAAAAAGAGTTGGTAGCTCTTGATCCGGCAAACAAACCACCGCTGGTAGCGGTGGTTTTTT
TGTTTGCAAGCAGCAGATTACGCGCAGAAAAAAAGGATCTCAAGAAGATCCTTTGATCTTTTCTACGGGG
TCTGACGCTCAGTGGAACGAAAACTCACGTTAAGGGATTTTGGTCATGAGATTATCAAAAAGGATCTTCA
CCTAGATCCTTTTAAATTAAAAATGAAGTTTTAAATCAATCTAAAGTATATATGAGTAAACTTGGTCTGA
CAGTTACCAATGCTTAATCAGTGAGGCACCTATCTCAGCGATCTGTCTATTTCGTTCATCCATAGTTGCA
TTTAAATTTCCGAACTCTCCAAGGCCCTCGTCGGAAAATCTTCAAACCTTTCGTCCGATCCATCTTGCAG
GCTACCTCTCGAACGAACTATCGCAAGTCTCTTGGCCGGCCTTGCGCCTTGGCTATTGCTTGGCAGCGCC
TATCGCCAGGTATTACTCCAATCCCGAATATCCGAGATCGGGATCACCCGAGAGAAGTTCAACCTACATC
CTCAATCCCGATCTATCCGAGATCCGAGGAATATCGAAATCGGGGCGCGCCTGGCCTCCGCGCCGGGTTT
TGGCGCCTCCCGCGGGCGCCCCCCTCGTCACGGCGAGCGCTGCCACGTCAGACGAAGGGCGCAGGAGCGT
CCTGATCCTTCCGCCCGGACGCTCAGGACAGCGGCCCGCTGCTCATAAGACTCGGCCTTAGAACCCCAGT
ATCAGCAGAAGGACATTTTAGGACGGGACTTGGGTGACTCTAGGGCACTGGTTTTCTTTCCAGAGAGCGG
AACAGGCGAGGAAAAGTAGTCCCTTCTCGGCGATTCTGCGGAGGGATCTCCGTGGGGCGGTGAACGCCGA
TGATTATATAAGGACGCGCCGGGTGTGGCACAGCTAGTTCCGTCGCAGCCGGGATTTGGGTCGCGGTTCT
TGTTTGTGGATCGCTGTGATCGTCACTTGGTGAGTAGCGGGCTGCTGGGCTGGCCGGGGCTTTCGTGGCC
GCCGGGCCGCTCGGTGGGACGGAAGCGTGTGGAGAGACCGCCAAGGGCTGTAGTCTGGGTCCGCGAGCAA
GGTTGCCCTGAACTGGGGGTTGGGGGGAGCGCAGCAAAATGGCGGCTGTTCCCGAGTCTTGAATGGAAGA
CGCTTGTGAGGCGGGCTGTGAGGTCGTTGAAACAAGGTGGGGGGCATGGTGGGCGGCAAGAACCCAAGGT
CTTGAGCCCTTCGCTAATGCGGGAAAGCTCTTATTCGGGTGAGATGGGCTGGGCACCATCTGGGGACCCT
GACGTGAAGTTTGTCACTGACTGGAGAACTCGGTTTGTCGTCTGTTGCGGGGGCGGCAGTTATGGCGGTG
CCGTTGGGCAGTGCACCCGTACCTTTGGGAGCGCGCGCCCTCGTCGTGTCGTGACGTCACCCGTTCTGTT
GGCTTATAATGCAGGGTGGGGCCACCTGCCGGTAGGTGTGCGGTAGGCTTTTCTCCGTCGCAGGACGCAG
GGTTCGGGCCTAGGGTAGGCTCTCCTGAATCGACAGGCGCCGGACCTCTGGTGAGGGGAGGGATAAGTGA
GGCGTCAGTTTCTTTGGTCGGTTTTATGTACCTATCTTCTTAAGTAGCTGAAGCTCCGGTTTTGAACTAT
GCGCTCGGGGTTGGCGAGTGTGTTTTGTGAAGTTTTTTAGGCACCTTTTGAAATGTAATCATTTGGGTCA
ATATGTAATTTTCAGTGTTAGACTTGTAAATTGTCCGCTAAATTCTGGCCGTTTTTGGCTTTTTTGTTAG
ACAACATGACCGAGTACAAGCCCACGGTGCGCCTCGCCACCCGCGACGACGTCCCCAGGGCCGTACGCAC
CCTCGCCGCCGCGTTCGCCGACTACCCCGCCACGCGCCACACCGTCGATCCGGACCGCCACATCGAGCGG
GTCACCGAGCTGCAAGAACTCTTCCTCACGCGCGTCGGGCTCGACATCGGCAAGGTGTGGGTCGCGGACG
ACGGCGCCGCGGTGGCGGTCTGGACCACGCCGGAGAGCGTCGAAGCGGGGGCGGTGTTCGCCGAGATCGG
CCCGCGCATGGCCGAGTTGAGCGGTTCCCGGCTGGCCGCGCAGCAACAGATGGAGGGCCTCCTGGCGCCG
CACCGGCCCAAGGAGCCCGCGTGGTTCCTGGCCACCGTCGGCGTCTCGCCCGACCACCAGGGCAAGGGTC
TGGGCAGCGCCGTCGTGCTCCCCGGAGTGGAGGCCGCCGAGCGCGCCGGGGTGCCCGCCTTCCTGGAGAC
CTCCGCGCCCCGCAACCTCCCCTTCTACGAGCGGCTCGGCTTCACCGTCACCGCCGACGTCGAGGTGCCC
GAAGGACCGCGCACCTGGTGCATGACCCGCAAGCCCGGTGCCTAGGCTAGTATGTAAGCCTAGTCTTAGA
TAATAAAATCGCTATCCATCGAAGATGGATGTGTGTTGGTTTTTTGTGTGTGTAACGCTAGGCGCGCCTG
GTGTACCGAGAACGATCCTCTCAGTGCGAGTCTCGACGATCCATATCGTTGCTTGGCAGTCAGCCAGTCG
GAATCCAGCTTGGGACCCAGGAAGTCCAATCGTCAGATATTGTACTCAAGCCTGGTCACGGCAGCGTACC
GATCTGTTTAAACCTAGATATTGATAGTCTGATCGGTCAACGTATAATCGAGTCCTAGCTTTTGCAAACA
TCTATCAAGAGACAGGATCAGCAGGAGGCTTTCGCATGAGTATTCAACATTTCCGTGTCGCCCTTATTCC
CTTTTTTGCGGCATTTTGCCTTCCTGTTTTTGCTCACCCAGAAACGCTGGTGAAAGTAAAAGATGCTGAA
GATCAGTTGGGTGCGCGAGTGGGTTACATCGAACTGGATCTCAACAGCGGTAAGATCCTTGAGAGTTTTC
GCCCCGAAGAACGCTTTCCAATGATGAGCACTTTTAAAGTTCTGCTATGTGGCGCGGTATTATCCCGTAT
TGACGCCGGGCAAGAGCAACTCGGTCGCCGCATACACTATTCTCAGAATGACTTGGTTGAGTATTCACCA
GTCACAGAAAAGCATCTTACGGATGGCATGACAGTAAGAGAATTATGCAGTGCTGCCATAACCATGAGTG
ATAACACTGCGGCCAACTTACTTCTGACAACGATTGGAGGACCGAAGGAGCTAACCGCTTTTTTGCACAA
CATGGGGGATCATGTAACTCGCCTTGATCGTTGGGAACCGGAGCTGAATGAAGCCATACCAAACGACGAG
CGTGACACCACGATGCCTGTAGCAATGGCAACAACCTTGCGTAAACTATTAACTGGCGAACTACTTACTC
TAGCTTCCCGGCAACAGTTGATAGACTGGATGGAGGCGGATAAAGTTGCAGGACCACTTCTGCGCTCGGC
CCTTCCGGCTGGCTGGTTTATTGCTGATAAATCTGGAGCCGGTGAGCGTGGGTCTCGCGGTATCATTGCA
GCACTGGGGCCAGATGGTAAGCCCTCCCGTATCGTAGTTATCTACACGACGGGGAGTCAGGCAACTATGG
ATGAACGAAATAGACAGATCGCTGAGATAGGTGCCTCACTGATTAAGCATTGGTAACCGATTCTAGGTGC
ATTGGCGCAGAAAAAAATGCCTGATGCGACGCTGCGCGTCTTATACTCCCACATATGCCAGATTCAGCAA
CGGATACGGCTTCCCCAACTTGCCCACTTCCATACGTGTCCTCCTTACCAGAAATTTATCCTTAAGATCC
CGAATCGTTTAAACTCGACTCTGGCTCTATCGAATCTCCGTCGTTTCGAGCTTACGCGAACAGCCGTGGC
GCTCATTTGCTCGTCGGGCATCGAATCTCGTCAGCTATCGTCAGCTTACCTTTTTGGCAGCGATCGCGGC
TCCCGACATCTTGGACCATTAGCTCCACAGGTATCTTCTTCCCTCTAGTGGTCATAACAGCAGCTTCAGC
TACCTCTCAATTCAAAAAACCCCTCAAGACCCGTTTAGAGGCCCCAAGGGGTTATGCTATCAATCGTTGC
GTTACACACACAAAAAACCAACACACATCCATCTTCGATGGATAGCGATTTTATTATCTAACTGCTGATC
GAGTGTAGCCAGATCTAGTAATCAATTACGGGGTCATTAGTTCATAGCCCATATATGGAGTTCCGCGTTA
CATAACTTACGGTAAATGGCCCGCCTGGCTGACCGCCCAACGACCCCCGCCCATTGACGTCAATAATGAC
GTATGTTCCCATAGTAACGCCAATAGGGACTTTCCATTGACGTCAATGGGTGGAGTATTTACGGTAAACT
GCCCACTTGGCAGTACATCAAGTGTATCATATGCCAAGTACGCCCCCTATTGACGTCAATGACGGTAAAT
GGCCCGCCTGGCATTATGCCCAGTACATGACCTTATGGGACTTTCCTACTTGGCAGTACATCTACGTATT
AGTCATCGCTATTACCATGCTGATGCGGTTTTGGCAGTACATCAATGGGCGTGGATAGCGGTTTGACTCA
CGGGGATTTCCAAGTCTCCACCCCATTGACGTCAATGGGAGTTTGTTTTGGCACCAAAATCAACGGGACT
TTCCAAAATGTCGTAACAACTCCGCCCCATTGACGCAAATGGGCGGTAGGCGTGTACGGTGGGAGGTCTA
TATAAGCAGAGCTGGTTTAGTGAACCGTCAGATCAGATCTTTGTCGATCCTACCATCCACTC
